>Addgene plasmid #222101 | pETSUMO2_Bacteroidetes-bGSDM-TEV | addgene full sequence | sequence record 440273 | Addgene NGS Result
TCTTGAAGACGAAAGGGCCTCGTGATACGCCTATTTTTATAGGTTAATGTCATGATAATAATGGTTTCTT
AGACGTCAGGTGGCACTTTTCGGGGAAATGTGCGCGGAACCCCTATTTGTTTATTTTTCTAAATACATTC
AAATATGTATCCGCTCATGAGACAATAACCCTGATAAATGCTTCAATAATATTGAAAAAGGAAGAGTATG
AGTATTCAACATTTCCGTGTCGCCCTTATTCCCTTTTTTGCGGCATTTTGCCTTCCTGTTTTTGCTCACC
CAGAAACGCTGGTGAAAGTAAAAGATGCTGAAGATCAGTTGGGTGCACGAGTGGGTTACATCGAACTGGA
TCTCAACAGCGGTAAGATCCTTGAGAGTTTTCGCCCCGAAGAACGTTTTCCAATGATGAGCACTTTTAAA
GTTCTGCTATGTGGCGCGGTATTATCCCGTGTTGACGCCGGGCAAGAGCAACTCGGTCGCCGCATACACT
ATTCTCAGAATGACTTGGTTGAGTACTCACCAGTCACAGAAAAGCATCTTACGGATGGCATGACAGTAAG
AGAATTATGCAGTGCTGCCATAACCATGAGTGATAACACTGCGGCCAACTTACTTCTGACAACGATCGGA
GGACCGAAGGAGCTAACCGCTTTTTTGCACAACATGGGGGATCATGTAACTCGCCTTGATCGTTGGGAAC
CGGAGCTGAATGAAGCCATACCAAACGACGAGCGTGACACCACGATGCCTGCAGCAATGGCAACAACGTT
GCGCAAACTATTAACTGGCGAACTACTTACTCTAGCTTCCCGGCAACAATTAATAGACTGGATGGAGGCG
GATAAAGTTGCAGGACCACTTCTGCGCTCGGCCCTTCCGGCTGGCTGGTTTATTGCTGATAAATCTGGAG
CCGGTGAGCGTGGGTCTCGCGGTATCATTGCAGCACTGGGGCCAGATGGTAAGCCCTCCCGTATCGTAGT
TATCTACACGACGGGGAGTCAGGCAACTATGGATGAACGAAATAGACAGATCGCTGAGATAGGTGCCTCA
CTGATTAAGCATTGGTAACTGTCAGACCAAGTTTACTCATATATACTTTAGATTGATTTAAAACTTCATT
TTTAATTTAAAAGGATCTAGGTGAAGATCCTTTTTGATAATCTCATGACCAAAATCCCTTAACGTGAGTT
TTCGTTCCACTGAGCGTCAGACCCCGTAGAAAAGATCAAAGGATCTTCTTGAGATCCTTTTTTTCTGCGC
GTAATCTGCTGCTTGCAAACAAAAAAACCACCGCTACCAGCGGTGGTTTGTTTGCCGGATCAAGAGCTAC
CAACTCTTTTTCCGAAGGTAACTGGCTTCAGCAGAGCGCAGATACCAAATACTGTCCTTCTAGTGTAGCC
GTAGTTAGGCCACCACTTCAAGAACTCTGTAGCACCGCCTACATACCTCGCTCTGCTAATCCTGTTACCA
GTGGCTGCTGCCAGTGGCGATAAGTCGTGTCTTACCGGGTTGGACTCAAGACGATAGTTACCGGATAAGG
CGCAGCGGTCGGGCTGAACGGGGGGTTCGTGCACACAGCCCAGCTTGGAGCGAACGACCTACACCGAACT
GAGATACCTACAGCGTGAGCTATGAGAAAGCGCCACGCTTCCCGAAGGGAGAAAGGCGGACAGGTATCCG
GTAAGCGGCAGGGTCGGAACAGGAGAGCGCACGAGGGAGCTTCCAGGGGGAAACGCCTGGTATCTTTATA
GTCCTGTCGGGTTTCGCCACCTCTGACTTGAGCGTCGATTTTTGTGATGCTCGTCAGGGGGGCGGAGCCT
ATGGAAAAACGCCAGCAACGCGGCCTTTTTACGGTTCCTGGCCTTTTGCTGGCCTTTTGCTCACATGTTC
TTTCCTGCGTTATCCCCTGATTCTGTGGATAACCGTATTACCGCCTTTGAGTGAGCTGATACCGCTCGCC
GCAGCCGAACGACCGAGCGCAGCGAGTCAGTGAGCGAGGAAGCGGAAGAGCGCCTGATGCGGTATTTTCT
CCTTACGCATCTGTGCGGTATTTCACACCGCAATGGTGCACTCTCAGTACAATCTGCTCTGATGCCGCAT
AGTTAAGCCAGTATACACTCCGCTATCGCTACGTGACTGGGTCATGGCTGCGCCCCGACACCCGCCAACA
CCCGCTGACGCGCCCTGACGGGCTTGTCTGCTCCCGGCATCCGCTTACAGACAAGCTGTGACCGTCTCCG
GGAGCTGCATGTGTCAGAGGTTTTCACCGTCATCACCGAAACGCGCGAGGCAGCTGCGGTAAAGCTCATC
AGCGTGGTCGTGAAGCGATTCACAGATGTCTGCCTGTTCATCCGCGTCCAGCTCGTTGAGTTTCTCCAGA
AGCGTTAATGTCTGGCTTCTGATAAAGCGGGCCATGTTAAGGGCGGTTTTTTCCTGTTTGGTCACTGATG
CCTCCGTGTAAGGGGGATTTCTGTTCATGGGGGTAATGATACCGATGAAACGAGAGAGGATGCTCACGAT
ACGGGTTACTGATGATGAACATGCCCGGTTACTGGAACGTTGTGAGGGTAAACAACTGGCGGTATGGATG
CGGCGGGACCAGAGAAAAATCACTCAGGGTCAATGCCAGCGCTTCGTTAATACAGATGTAGGTGTTCCAC
AGGGTAGCCAGCAGCATCCTGCGATGCAGATCCGGAACATAATGGTGCAGGGCGCTGACTTCCGCGTTTC
CAGACTTTACGAAACACGGAAACCGAAGACCATTCATGTTGTTGCTCAGGTCGCAGACGTTTTGCAGCAG
CAGTCGCTTCACGTTCGCTCGCGTATCGGTGATTCATTCTGCTAACCAGTAAGGCAACCCCGCCAGCCTA
GCCGGGTCCTCAACGACAGGAGCACGATCATGCGCACCCGTGGCCAGGACCCAACGCTGCCCGAGATGCG
CCGCGTGCGGCTGCTGGAGATGGCGGACGCGATGGATATGTTCTGCCAAGGGTTGGTTTGCGCATTCACA
GTTCTCCGCAAGAATTGATTGGCTCCAATTCTTGGAGTGGTGAATCCGTTAGCGAGGTGCCGCCGGCTTC
CATTCAGGTCGAGGTGGCCCGGCTCCATGCACCGCGACGCAACGCGGGGAGGCAGACAAGGTATAGGGCG
GCGCCTACAATCCATGCCAACCCGTTCCATGTGCTCGCCGAGGCGGCATAAATCGCCGTGACGATCAGCG
GTCCAATGATCGAAGTTAGGCTGGTAAGAGCCGCGAGCGATCCTTGAAGCTGTCCCTGATGGTCGTCATC
TACCTGCCTGGACAGCATGGCCTGCAACGCGGGCATCCCGATGCCGCCGGAAGCGAGAAGAATCATAATG
GGGAAGGCCATCCAGCCTCGCGTCGCGAACGCCAGCAAGACGTAGCCCAGCGCGTCGGCCGCCATGCCGG
CGATAATGGCCTGCTTCTCGCCGAAACGTTTGGTGGCGGGACCAGTGACGAAGGCTTGAGCGAGGGCGTG
CAAGATTCCGAATACCGCAAGCGACAGGCCGATCATCGTCGCGCTCCAGCGAAAGCGGTCCTCGCCGAAA
ATGACCCAGAGCGCTGCCGGCACCTGTCCTACGAGTTGCATGATAAAGAAGACAGTCATAAGTGCGGCGA
CGATAGTCATGCCCCGCGCCCACCGGAAGGAGCTGACTGGGTTGAAGGCTCTCAAGGGCATCGGTCGAGA
TCCCGGTGCCTAATGAGTGAGCTAACTTACATTAATTGCGTTGCGCTCACTGCCCGCTTTCCAGTCGGGA
AACTGTCGTGCCAGCTGCATTAATGAATCGGCCAACGCGCGGGGAGAGGCGGTTTGCGTATTGGGCGCCA
GGGTGGTTTTTCTTTTCACCAGTGAGACGGGCAACAGCTGATTGCCCTTCACCGCCTGGCCCTGAGAGAG
TTGCAGCAAGCGGTCCACGCTGGTTTGCCCCAGCAGGCGAAAATCCTGTTTGATGGTGGTTAACGGCGGG
ATATAACATGAGCTGTCTTCGGTATCGTCGTATCCCACTACCGAGATATCCGCACCAACGCGCAGCCCGG
ACTCGGTAATGGCGCGCATTGCGCCCAGCGCCATCTGATCGTTGGCAACCAGCATCGCAGTGGGAACGAT
GCCCTCATTCAGCATTTGCATGGTTTGTTGAAAACCGGACATGGCACTCCAGTCGCCTTCCCGTTCCGCT
ATCGGCTGAATTTGATTGCGAGTGAGATATTTATGCCAGCCAGCCAGACGCAGACGCGCCGAGACAGAAC
TTAATGGGCCCGCTAACAGCGCGATTTGCTGGTGACCCAATGCGACCAGATGCTCCACGCCCAGTCGCGT
ACCGTCTTCATGGGAGAAAATAATACTGTTGATGGGTGTCTGGTCAGAGACATCAAGAAATAACGCCGGA
ACATTAGTGCAGGCAGCTTCCACAGCAATGGCATCCTGGTCATCCAGCGGATAGTTAATGATCAGCCCAC
TGACGCGTTGCGCGAGAAGATTGTGCACCGCCGCTTTACAGGCTTCGACGCCGCTTCGTTCTACCATCGA
CACCACCACGCTGGCACCCAGTTGATCGGCGCGAGATTTAATCGCCGCGACAATTTGCGACGGCGCGTGC
AGGGCCAGACTGGAGGTGGCAACGCCAATCAGCAACGACTGTTTGCCCGCCAGTTGTTGTGCCACGCGGT
TGGGAATGTAATTCAGCTCCGCCATCGCCGCTTCCACTTTTTCCCGCGTTTTCGCAGAAACGTGGCTGGC
CTGGTTCACCACGCGGGAAACGGTCTGATAAGAGACACCGGCATACTCTGCGACATCGTATAACGTTACT
GGTTTCACATTCACCACCCTGAATTGACTCTCTTCCGGGCGCTATCATGCCATACCGCGAAAGGTTTTGC
GCCATTCGATGGTGTCCGGGATCTCGACGCTCTCCCTTATGCGACTCCTGCATTAGGAAGCAGCCCAGTA
GTAGGTTGAGGCCGTTGAGCACCGCCGCCGCAAGGAATGGTGCATGCAAGGAGATGGCGCCCAACAGTCC
CCCGGCCACGGGGCCTGCCACCATACCCACGCCGAAACAAGCGCTCATGAGCCCGAAGTGGCGAGCCCGA
TCTTCCCCATCGGTGATGTCGGCGATATAGGCGCCAGCAACCGCACCTGTGGCGCCGGTGATGCCGGCCA
CGATGCGTCCGGCGTAGAGGATCGAGATCTCGATCCCGCGAAATTAATACGACTCACTATAGGGGAATTG
TGAGCGGATAACAATTCCCCTCTAGAGAGCTCTTTTGTTTAACTTTAAGAAGGAGATATACATATGGGTT
CTTCTCACCATCACCATCACCATGGTTCAGGAGTCAAGACTGAGAACAACGATCATATTAATTTGAAGGT
GGCGGGGCAGGATGGTTCTGTGGTGCAGTTTAAGATTAAGAGGCATACACCACTTAGTAAACTAATGAAA
GCCTATTGTGAACGACAGGGATTGTCAATGAGGCAGATCAGATTCCGATTTGACGGGCAACCAATCAATG
AAACAGACACACCTGCACAGTTGGAAATGGAGGATGAAGATACAATTGATGTGTTTCAACAGCAGACGGG
TGGATCCATCAAATATCTGCAGAGCCATCTGGAAGAACAGGGTTACCTGTTTGTTACCCTGCCGAAACCG
GATCTGGCACCGCTGCAGCTGCTGACCGAATATAAAGGTCACCTGGAAGAATATGATGGTAGCCTGCTGG
ACCTGTTTGAACCGGATGGTAGTCCGTTTCCGATTCGTGATCGTCAGCTGCCGAATTTTAGTGGTCAGCA
ACTGCTGCAGACCGATTGGAGTGCCGGTGCCGATCTGCTGCATGGTCTGTTTAAACTGTTTCAGCAGAAA
GAGGATAAACTGAAAGCAAGCCTGAGCGGTATGAAAGGTCTGGTTCTGAGCTTTGCCTATGAAAACATTG
AAGAAGAACGCGTTAGCGAACAGGCACTGGATAATTTTCTGGCAGGCGCAATGCCGAAGAAAGAAGGTTT
TCAGCGTAGCGTTGAACGTCTGCAGGATGGTGAACTGTATGTTCTGACCAGCGTTATGCGTAGCAATCAG
TTTACCGTTACCATTGATTGTCAGCGTGAAGATCAGGGTAAACTGGAAGCAGCCGTTGCAGAAATTGTTG
ATGCACATGCAAGCATTGAACGCAAACAGAGCAATAGCTTTAGCCTGCAGACAGAAGGTGAACAGGCATT
TGTTTTTGCATGTCGTGCAGCACAGGTTCTGTATAATAAGAAACAGTGGTTTCAGTTCTGGAAAAAGGAT
AAAGATGGCTTCCGTATCGAAAAACGCGAAAACCTGTATTTTCAGGGCGAAGAAGATTTTAGCGTTCAGC
CGCTGCAGGCACCGAGTGGTTTACTGAAACTGTGATAAGCGGCCGCTGCTAACAAAGCCCGAAAGGAAGC
TGAGTTGGCTGCTGCCACCGCTGAGCAATAACTAGCATAACCCCTTGGGGCCTCTAAACGGGTCTTGAGG
GGTTTTTTGCTGAAAGGAGGAACTATATCCGGATATCCCGCAAGAGGCCCGGCAGTACCGGCATAACCAA
GCCTATGCCTACAGCATCCAGGGTGACGGTGCCGAGGATGACGATGAGTGCATTGTTAGATTTCATACAC
GGTGCCTGACTGCGTTAGCAATTTAACTGTGATAAACTACCGCATTAAAGCTTATCGATGATAAGCTGTC
AAACATGAGAAT
Features (pLannotate 1.2.2; 21 found; start..end, strand, type, name):
    103..207     +  promoter       AmpR promoter: bla
    208..1068    +  CDS            AmpR: β-lactamase; bla; confers resistance to ampicillin, carbenicillin, and related antibiotics
   1239..1827    +  rep_origin     ori: high-copy-number ColE1/pMB1/pBR322/pUC origin of replication
   2013..2152    -  misc_feature   bom: basis of mobility region from pBR322
   2254..2445    -  CDS            rop: Rop protein, which maintains plasmids at low copy number; rop
   2462..2842    +  CDS            YPB1_ECOLX: Protein predicted: Swiss-Prot protein existence level 4. From Escherichia coli.
   3084..3708    -  CDS            TcR (fragment): tetracycline efflux protein; tet; confers resistance to tetracycline
   3723..3744    -  protein_bind   CAP binding site: CAP binding activates transcription in the presence of cAMP. E. coli catabolite activator protein
   3757..4838    -  CDS            lacI: lac repressor; lacI; The lac repressor binds to the lac operator to inhibit transcription in E. coli. This inhibition can be relieved by adding lactose or isopropyl-β-D-thiogalactopyranoside (IPTG).
   4839..4916    -  promoter       lacI promoter: lacI
   4924..5203    -  CDS            TcR (fragment): tetracycline efflux protein; tet; confers resistance to tetracycline
   5225..5243    +  promoter       T7 promoter: promoter for bacteriophage T7 RNA polymerase
   5244..5268    +  protein_bind   lac operator: The lac repressor binds to the lac operator to inhibit transcription in E. coli. This inhibition can be relieved by adding lactose or isopropyl-β-D-thiogalactopyranoside (IPTG). lac repressor encoded by lacI
   5284..5306    +  RBS            RBS: efficient ribosome binding site from bacteriophage T7 gene 10 (Olins and Rangwala, 1989)
   5326..5343    +  CDS            6xHis: 6xHis affinity tag
   5349..5600    +  CDS            SUMO2 (fragment): human small ubiquitin-related modifier 2
   6328..6348    +  CDS            TEV site: tobacco etch virus (TEV) protease recognition and cleavage site
   6414..6464    +  CDS            SET1 (fragment): solubility-enhancement tag derived from T7 phage gene 10B
   6472..6519    +  terminator     T7 terminator: transcription terminator for bacteriophage T7 RNA polymerase
   6542..6646    -  CDS            TcR (fragment): tetracycline efflux protein; tet; confers resistance to tetracycline
   6694..6722    -  promoter       tet promoter: E. coli promoter for tetracycline efflux protein gene
