[The description below was written by a language model from this plasmid's Addgene catalogue record and pLannotate feature annotations shown in this document.]
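Description:
pETSUMO2_Bacteroidetes-bGSDM-TEV is a roughly 6.7 kb bacterial expression plasmid built on the pETSUMO2 backbone, a pET-style vector for T7-driven protein production in E. coli. It replicates from a ColE1/pBR322-type origin accompanied by the bom region and the rop gene, consistent with its listing as low copy, and is selected with ampicillin through the bla β-lactamase gene. Several short tetracycline-resistance fragments and a tet promoter are annotated around the cassette. These appear to be non-functional remnants of the pBR322 ancestry rather than a usable marker.

The expression cassette consists of a T7 promoter followed by a lac operator, the T7 gene 10 ribosome binding site, and an N-terminal 6xHis-SUMO2 tag supplied by the backbone, ending at a T7 terminator. A lacI gene with its own promoter provides the repressor, so expression is held off until IPTG induction in a host supplying T7 RNA polymerase. Fused downstream of SUMO2 is a 795 bp open reading frame encoding a bacterial gasdermin (bGSDM) from a metagenomic Bacteroidetes source, introduced by Gibson cloning. The gasdermin itself is not annotated in the feature table, but the gap between SUMO2 and the terminator matches its position. The TEV protease site annotated near the end of that region corresponds to the recorded mutation, in which the site replaces residues E242–G248. A short hit to a T7 gene 10B solubility tag just before the terminator is probably residual vector sequence.

The His tag allows affinity purification, and the SUMO2 moiety is a fusion partner commonly used to aid solubility and to be removed by a SUMO protease. The engineered internal TEV site lets the purified gasdermin be cleaved on demand, giving controlled activation. The associated publication concerns the structure and assembly of the bacterial gasdermin pore.
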