Addgene plasmid #222101: pETSUMO2_Bacteroidetes-bGSDM-TEV
Purpose: For expression of a mutant bacterial gasdermin (bGSDM) encoded by a Bacteroidetes species with a TEV protease cleavage site for controlled activation.
Depositing lab: Philip Kranzusch. Depositing organization: Dana-Farber Cancer Institute. Publication: Structure and assembly of a bacterial gasdermin pore. Johnson AG, Mayer ML, Schaefer SL, McNamara-Bordewick NK, Hummer G, Kranzusch PJ. Nature. 2024 Apr;628(8008):657-663. doi: 10.1038/s41586-024-07216-3. Epub 2024 Mar 20. PubMed 38509367.
Backbone
  Vector backbone: pETSUMO2
  Total vector size (bp): 6736
  Vector type: Bacterial Expression
Growth in bacteria
  Bacterial resistance: Ampicillin, 100 μg/mL
  Growth temperature: 37°C
  Growth strain: Top10
  Copy number: Low Copy
Gene/Insert
  Gene/Insert name: Bacteroidetes-bGSDM-TEV ORF
  Species: Bacteroidetes (metagenomic)
  Insert size (bp): 795
  Mutation: TEV protease site replaces residues E242–G248
  Promoter: T7
  Tag / fusion protein: 6xHis-SUMO2 (N terminal on backbone)
  Cloning method: Gibson Cloning
  Sequencing primers: 5′ GACGGGCAACCAATCAATGAAACAG; 3′ TATGCTAGTTATTGCTCAGCGGTG
Terms and licenses: Academic/Nonprofit Terms; Industry Terms: Not Available to Industry
How to cite: pETSUMO2_Bacteroidetes-bGSDM-TEV was a gift from Philip Kranzusch (Addgene plasmid # 222101 ; http://n2t.net/addgene:222101 ; RRID:Addgene_222101)
